>Addgene plasmid #106382 | pBBR1k-GFPuv | addgene full sequence | sequence record 206271 | Addgene NGS Result
GACGTCGACACCATCGAATGGTGCAAAACCTTTCGCGGTATGGCATGATAGCGCCCGGAAGAGAGTCAAT
TCAGGGTGGTGAATGTGAAACCAGTAACGTTATACGATGTCGCAGAGTATGCCGGTGTCTCTTATCAGAC
CGTTTCCCGCGTGGTGAACCAGGCCAGCCACGTTTCTGCGAAAACGCGGGAAAAAGTGGAAGCGGCGATG
GCGGAGCTGAATTACATTCCCAACCGCGTGGCACAACAACTGGCGGGCAAACAGTCGTTGCTGATTGGCG
TTGCCACCTCCAGTCTGGCCCTGCACGCGCCGTCGCAAATTGTCGCGGCGATTAAATCTCGCGCCGATCA
ACTGGGTGCCAGCGTGGTGGTGTCGATGGTAGAACGAAGCGGCGTCGAAGCCTGTAAAGCGGCGGTGCAC
AATCTTCTCGCGCAACGCGTCAGTGGGCTGATCATTAACTATCCGCTGGATGACCAGGATGCCATTGCTG
TGGAAGCTGCCTGCACTAATGTTCCGGCGTTATTTCTTGATGTCTCTGACCAGACACCCATCAACAGTAT
TATTTTCTCCCATGAAGACGGTACGCGACTGGGCGTGGAGCATCTGGTCGCATTGGGTCACCAGCAAATC
GCGCTGTTAGCGGGCCCATTAAGTTCTGTCTCGGCGCGTCTGCGTCTGGCTGGCTGGCATAAATATCTCA
CTCGCAATCAAATTCAGCCGATAGCGGAACGGGAAGGCGACTGGAGTGCCATGTCCGGTTTTCAACAAAC
CATGCAAATGCTGAATGAGGGCATCGTTCCCACTGCGATGCTGGTTGCCAACGATCAGATGGCGCTGGGC
GCAATGCGCGCCATTACCGAGTCCGGGCTGCGCGTTGGTGCGGATATCTCGGTAGTGGGATACGACGATA
CCGAAGACAGCTCATGTTATATCCCGCCGTTAACCACCATCAAACAGGATTTTCGCCTGCTGGGGCAAAC
CAGCGTGGACCGCTTGCTGCAACTCTCTCAGGGCCAGGCGGTGAAGGGCAATCAGCTGTTGCCCGTCTCA
CTGGTGAAAAGAAAAACCACCCTGGCGCCCAATACGCAAACCGCCTCTCCCCGCGCGTTGGCCGATTCAT
TAATGCAGCTGGCACGACAGGTTTCCCGACTGGAAAGCGGGCAGTGAGCGCAACGCAATTAATGTAAGTT
AGCGCGAATTGATCTGGTTTGACAGCTTATCATCGACTGCACGGTGCACCAATGCTTCTGGCGTCAGGCA
GCCATCGGAAGCTGTGGTATGGCTGTGCAGGTCGTAAATCACTGCATAATTCGTGTCGCTCAAGGCGCAC
TCCCGTTCTGGATAATGTTTTTTGCGCCGACATCATAACGGTTCTGGCAAATATTCTGAAATGAGCTGTT
GACAATTAATCATCCGGCTCGTATAATGTGTGGAATTGTGAGCGGATAACAATTTCAGAATTCAAAAGAT
CTTTTAAGAAGGAGATATACATATGAGTAAAGGAGAAGAACTTTTCACTGGAGTTGTCCCAATTCTTGTT
GAATTAGATGGTGATGTTAATGGGCACAAATTTTCTGTCAGTGGAGAGGGTGAAGGTGATGCAACATACG
GAAAACTTACCCTTAAATTTATTTGCACTACTGGAAAACTACCTGTTCCGTGGCCAACACTTGTCACTAC
TTTCTCTTATGGTGTTCAATGCTTTTCCCGTTATCCGGATCACATGAAACGGCATGACTTTTTCAAGAGT
GCCATGCCCGAAGGTTATGTACAGGAACGCACTATATCTTTCAAAGATGACGGGAACTACAAGACGCGTG
CTGAAGTCAAGTTTGAAGGTGATACCCTTGTTAATCGTATCGAGTTAAAAGGTATTGATTTTAAAGAAGA
TGGAAACATTCTCGGACACAAACTGGAGTACAACTATAACTCACACAATGTATACATCACGGCAGACAAA
CAAAAGAATGGAATCAAAGCTAACTTCAAAATTCGCCACAACATTGAAGATGGCTCCGTTCAACTAGCAG
ACCATTATCAACAAAATACTCCAATTGGCGATGGCCCTGTCCTTTTACCAGACAACCATTACCTGTCCAC
ACAATCTGCCCTTTCGAAAGATCCCAACGAAAAGCGTGACCACATGGTCCTTCTTGAGTTTGTAACTGCT
GCTGGGATTACACATGGCATGGATGAGCTCTACAAATAAGGATCCAAACTCGAGTAAGGATCTCCAGGCA
TCAAATAAAACGAAAGGCTCAGTCGAAAGACTGGGCCTTTCGTTTTATCTGTTGTTTGTCGGTGAACGCT
CTCTACTAGAGTCACACTGGCTCACCTTCGGGTGGGCCTTTCTGCGTTTATACCTAGGCTACAGCCGATA
GTCTGGAACAGCGCACTTACGGGTTGCTGCGCAACCCAAGTGCTACCGGCGCGGCAGCGTGACCCGTGTC
GGCGGCTCCAACGGCTCGCCATCGTCCAGAAAACACGGCTCATCGGGCATCGGCAGGCGCTGCTGCCCGC
GCCGTTCCCATTCCTCCGTTTCGGTCAAGGCTGGCAGGTCTGGTTCCATGCCCGGAATGCCGGGCTGGCT
GGGCGGCTCCTCGCCGGGGCCGGTCGGTAGTTGCTGCTCGCCCGGATACAGGGTCGGGATGCGGCGCAGG
TCGCCATGCCCCAACAGCGATTCGTCCTGGTCGTCGTGATCAACCACCACGGCGGCACTGAACACCGACA
GGCGCAACTGGTCGCGGGGCTGGCCCCACGCCACGCGGTCATTGACCACGTAGGCCGACACGGTGCCGGG
GCCGTTGAGCTTCACGACGGAGATCCAGCGCTCGGCCACCAAGTCCTTGACTGCGTATTGGACCGTCCGC
AAAGAACGTCCGATGAGCTTGGAAAGTGTCTTCTGGCTGACCACCACGGCGTTCTGGTGGCCCATCTGCG
CCACGAGGTGATGCAGCAGCATTGCCGCCGTGGGTTTCCTCGCAATAAGCCCGGCCCACGCCTCATGCGC
TTTGCGTTCCGTTTGCACCCAGTGACCGGGCTTGTTCTTGGCTTGAATGCCGATTTCTCTGGACTGCGTG
GCCATGCTTATCTCCATGCGGTAGGGGTGCCGCACGGTTGCGGCACCATGCGCAATCAGCTGCAACTTTT
CGGCAGCGCGACAACAATTATGCGTTGCGTAAAAGTGGCAGTCAATTACAGATTTTCTTTAACCTACGCA
ATGAGCTATTGCGGGGGGTGCCGCAATGAGCTGTTGCGTACCCCCCTTTTTTAAGTTGTTGATTTTTAAG
TCTTTCGCATTTCGCCCTATATCTAGTTCTTTGGTGCCCAAAGAAGGGCACCCCTGCGGGGTTCCCCCAC
GCCTTCGGCGCGGCTCCCCCTCCGGCAAAAAGTGGCCCCTCCGGGGCTTGTTGATCGACTGCGCGGCCTT
CGGCCTTGCCCAAGGTGGCGCTGCCCCCTTGGAACCCCCGCACTCGCCGCCGTGAGGCTCGGGGGGCAGG
CGGGCGGGCTTCGCCCTTCGACTGCCCCCACTCGCATAGGCTTGGGTCGTTCCAGGCGCGTCAAGGCCAA
GCCGCTGCGCGGTCGCTGCGCGAGCCTTGACCCGCCTTCCACTTGGTGTCCAACCGGCAAGCGAAGCGCG
CAGGCCGCAGGCCGGAGGCTTTTCCCCAGAGAAAATTAAAAAAATTGATGGGGCAAGGCCGCAGGCCGCG
CAGTTGGAGCCGGTGGGTATGTGGTCGAAGGCTGGGTAGCCGGTGGGCAATCCCTGTGGTCAAGCTCGTG
GGCAGGCGCAGCCTGTCCATCAGCTTGTCCAGCAGGGTTGTCCACGGGCCGAGCGAAGCGAGCCAGCCGG
TGGCCGCTCGCGGCCATCGTCCACATATCCTAGTGCTTGGATTCTCACCAATAAAAAACGCCCGGCGGCA
ACCGAGCGTTCTGAACAAATCCAGATGGAGTTCTGAGGTCATTACTGGATCTATCAACAGGAGTCCAAGC
GAGCTCTCGAACCCCAGAGTCCCGCTCAGAAGAACTCGTCAAGAAGGCGATAGAAGGCGATGCGCTGCGA
ATCGGGAGCGGCGATACCGTAAAGCACGAGGAAGCGGTCAGCCCATTCGCCGCCAAGCTCTTCAGCAATA
TCACGGGTAGCCAACGCTATGTCCTGATAGCGGTCCGCCACACCCAGCCGGCCACAGTCGATGAATCCAG
AAAAGCGGCCATTTTCCACCATGATATTCGGCAAGCAGGCATCGCCATGGGTCACGACGAGATCCTCGCC
GTCGGGCATGCGCGCCTTGAGCCTGGCGAACAGTTCGGCTGGCGCGAGCCCCTGATGCTCTTCGTCCAGA
TCATCCTGATCGACAAGACCGGCTTCCATCCGAGTACGTGCTCGCTCGATGCGATGTTTCGCTTGGTGGT
CGAATGGGCAGGTAGCCGGATCAAGCGTATGCAGCCGCCGCATTGCATCAGCCATGATGGATACTTTCTC
GGCAGGAGCAAGGTGAGATGACAGGAGATCCTGCCCCGGCACTTCGCCCAATAGCAGCCAGTCCCTTCCC
GCTTCAGTGACAACGTCGAGCACAGCTGCGCAAGGAACGCCCGTCGTGGCCAGCCACGATAGCCGCGCTG
CCTCGTCCTGCAGTTCATTCAGGGCACCGGACAGGTCGGTCTTGACAAAAAGAACCGGGCGCCCCTGCGC
TGACAGCCGGAACACGGCGGCATCAGAGCAGCCGATTGTCTGTTGTGCCCAGTCATAGCCGAATAGCCTC
TCCACCCAAGCGGCCGGAGAACCTGCGTGCAATCCATCTTGTTCAATCATGCGAAACGATCCTCATCCTG
TCTCTTGATCAGATCATGATCCCCTGCGCCATCAGATCCTTGGCGGCAAGAAAGCCATCCAGTTTACTTT
GCAGGGCTTCCCAACCTTACCAGAGGGCGCCCCAGCTGGCAATTCC
Features (pLannotate 1.2.2; 14 found; start..end, strand, type, name):
      7..84      +  promoter       lacIq promoter: lacI (mutant); In the lacIq allele, a single base change in the promoter boosts expression of the lacI gene about 10-fold.
     85..1167    +  CDS            lacI: lac repressor; lacI; The lac repressor binds to the lac operator to inhibit transcription in E. coli. This inhibition can be relieved by adding lactose or isopropyl-β-D-thiogalactopyranoside (IPTG).
   1209..1226    +  promoter       tet promoter (fragment): E. coli promoter for tetracycline efflux protein gene
   1222..1323    -  CDS            yciV (fragment): RNAAM_ECOLI - Also known as trpH From Escherichia coli (strain K12).
   1399..1428    +  promoter       trc promoter: strong E. coli promoter; hybrid between the trp and lac UV5 promoters
   1436..1452    +  protein_bind   lac operator: The lac repressor binds to the lac operator to inhibit transcription in E. coli. This inhibition can be relieved by adding lactose or isopropyl-β-D-thiogalactopyranoside (IPTG). lac repressor encoded by lacI
   1493..2206    +  CDS            &alpha;GFP: &alpha;GFP is a basic (constitutively fluorescent) long stokes shift fluorescent protein published in 1996, derived from Aequorea victoria.
   2242..2313    +  terminator     rrnB T1 terminator: transcription terminator T1 from the E. coli rrnB gene
   2329..2356    +  terminator     T7Te terminator: phage T7 early transcription terminator
   2423..3085    -  CDS            pBBR1 Rep: replication protein for the broad-host-range plasmid pBBR1 from Bordetella bronchiseptica
   3086..3857    -  rep_origin     pBBR1 oriV: replication origin of the broad-host-range plasmid pBBR1 from Bordetella bronchiseptica; requires the pBBR1 Rep protein for replication
   3891..3985    -  terminator     lambda t0 terminator: transcription terminator from phage lambda
   4019..4810    -  CDS            neo: KKA2_KLEPN - Also known as kan, nptII. Experimental evidence at protein level: Swiss-Prot protein existence level 1. Resistance to kanamycin, neomycin, paromomycin, ribostamycin, butirosin and gentamicin B. From Klebsiella pneumoniae.
   4842..4946    -  CDS            tnpA (fragment): TN5P_ECOLX - Also known as tnp. Experimental evidence at protein level: Swiss-Prot protein existence level 1. Mediates transposition of transposon Tn5 by a 'cut and paste' mechanism. First, the monomeric transposase binds the 19 bp inverted DNA repeats flanking the transposon. Then, dimerization of the DNA- bound transposase creates a synaptic DNA complex. After nicking of the first DNA strand, excision of the transposon proceeds through a series of intermediates. The transposase then mediates the insertion of the transposon at a new site by strand transfer. The activity of the wild- type tran
