[The description below was written by a language model from this plasmid's Addgene catalogue record and pLannotate feature annotations shown in this document.]
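Description:
pBBR1k-GFPuv is a 4,946-bp bacterial expression plasmid built on the pSEVA234 backbone that places the fluorescent reporter GFPuv under an IPTG-inducible trc promoter. It replicates from the broad-host-range pBBR1 origin (oriV together with the pBBR1 Rep protein, originally from Bordetella bronchiseptica), which allows maintenance in E. coli as well as in other Gram-negative hosts. The record lists it as low copy. Selection is by kanamycin, conferred by the neo/nptII gene. A lambda t0 terminator lies downstream of this marker. The short Tn5 transposase fragment annotated next to it is probably a remnant of the source of the resistance cassette rather than a functional element.

The expression module is self-contained. A lacIq promoter drives elevated production of the lac repressor, which binds the lac operator immediately downstream of the trc promoter (a strong trp/lacUV5 hybrid) and keeps transcription off until IPTG is added. The reporter open reading frame follows. The annotation software labels it as an Aequorea victoria GFP variant with a long Stokes shift, consistent with the UV-excitable GFPuv named in the catalogue entry. Transcription is stopped by tandem rrnB T1 and T7Te terminators, insulating the replication functions beyond them. Small annotated fragments of a tet promoter and yciV between lacI and the trc promoter appear to be incidental sequence matches or cloning carry-over.

The insert was assembled by Gibson cloning. The associated publication concerns genetic tools for reliable gene expression and recombineering in Pseudomonas putida, so the plasmid most plausibly serves as a fluorescent readout for characterising trc/lacI induction from the pBBR1 origin in that host.
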