Addgene plasmid #106382: pBBR1k-GFPuv
Purpose: IPTG-inducible trc promoter expressing gfpuv on BBR1 origin
Depositing lab: Brian Pfleger. Depositing organization: University of Wisconsin, Madison. Publication: Genetic tools for reliable gene expression and recombineering in Pseudomonas putida. Cook TB, Rand JM, Nurani W, Courtney DK, Liu SA, Pfleger BF. J Ind Microbiol Biotechnol. 2018 Jan 3. pii: 10.1007/s10295-017-2001-5. doi: 10.1007/s10295-017-2001-5. PubMed 29299733.
Backbone
  Vector backbone: pSEVA234
  Vector type: Bacterial Expression
Growth in bacteria
  Bacterial resistance: Kanamycin, 50 μg/mL
  Growth temperature: 37°C
  Growth strain: DH5alpha
  Copy number: Low Copy
Gene/Insert
  Gene/Insert name: GFPuv
  Species: Synthetic
  Promoter: trc
  Cloning method: Gibson Cloning
  Sequencing primers: 5′ na
Terms and licenses: Academic/Nonprofit Terms; Industry Terms: Not Available to Industry
How to cite: pBBR1k-GFPuv was a gift from Brian Pfleger (Addgene plasmid # 106382 ; http://n2t.net/addgene:106382 ; RRID:Addgene_106382)
